>Addgene plasmid #75699 | DCLK2 gRNA (BRDN0001162232) | addgene full sequence | sequence record 184392 | Addgene Assembled Sequence
CCCGGGTGCAAAGATGGATAAAGTTTTAAACAGAGAGGAATCTTTGCAGCTAATGGACCTTCTAGGTCTT
GAAAGGAGTGGGAATTGGCTCCGGTGCCCGTCAGTGGGCAGAGCGCACATCGCCCACAGTCCCCGAGAAG
TTGGGGGGAGGGGTCGGCAATTGATCCGGTGCCTAGAGAAGGTGGCGCGGGGTAAACTGGGAAAGTGATG
TCGTGTACTGGCTCCGCCTTTTTCCCGAGGGTGGGGGAGAACCGTATATAAGTGCAGTAGTCGCCGTGAA
CGTTCTTTTTCGCAACGGGTTTGCCGCCAGAACACAGGTAAGTGCCGTGTGTGGTTCCCGCGGGCCTGGC
CTCTTTACGGGTTATGGCCCTTGCGTGCCTTGAATTACTTCCACCTGGCTGCAGTACGTGATTCTTGATC
CCGAGCTTCGGGTTGGAAGTGGGTGGGAGAGTTCGAGGCCTTGCGCTTAAGGAGCCCCTTCGCCTCGTGC
TTGAGTTGAGGCCTGGCCTGGGCGCTGGGGCCGCCGCGTGCGAATCTGGTGGCACCTTCGCGCCTGTCTC
GCTGCTTTCGATAAGTCTCTAGCCATTTAAAATTTTTGATGACCTGCTGCGACGCTTTTTTTCTGGCAAG
ATAGTCTTGTAAATGCGGGCCAAGATCTGCACACTGGTATTTCGGTTTTTGGGGCCGCGGGCGGCGACGG
GGCCCGTGCGTCCCAGCGCACATGTTCGGCGAGGCGGGGCCTGCGAGCGCGGCCACCGAGAATCGGACGG
GGGTAGTCTCAAGCTGGCCGGCCTGCTCTGGTGCCTGGCCTCGCGCCGCCGTGTATCGCCCCGCCCTGGG
CGGCAAGGCTGGCCCGGTCGGCACCAGTTGCGTGAGCGGAAAGATGGCCGCTTCCCGGCCCTGCTGCAGG
GAGCTCAAAATGGAGGACGCGGCGCTCGGGAGAGCGGGCGGGTGAGTCACCCACACAAAGGAAAAGGGCC
TTTCCGTCCTCAGCCGTCGCTTCATGTGACTCCACGGAGTACCGGGCGCCGTCCAGGCACCTCGATTAGT
TCTCGAGCTTTTGGAGTACGTCGTCTTTAGGTTGGGGGGAGGGGTTTTATGCGATGGAGTTTCCCCACAC
TGAGTGGGTGGAGACTGAAGTTAGGCCAGCTTGGCACTTGATGTAATTCTCCTTGGAATTTGCCCTTTTT
GAGTTTGGATCTTGGTTCATTCTCAAGCCTCAGACAGTGGTTCAAAGTTTTTTTCTTCCATTTCAGGTGT
CGTGACGTACGGCCACCATGACCGAGTACAAGCCCACGGTGCGCCTCGCCACCCGCGACGACGTCCCCAG
GGCCGTACGCACCCTCGCCGCCGCGTTCGCCGACTACCCCGCCACGCGCCACACCGTCGATCCGGACCGC
CACATCGAGCGGGTCACCGAGCTGCAAGAACTCTTCCTCACGCGCGTCGGGCTCGACATCGGCAAGGTGT
GGGTCGCGGACGACGGCGCCGCCGTGGCGGTCTGGACCACGCCGGAGAGCGTCGAAGCGGGGGCGGTGTT
CGCCGAGATCGGCCCGCGCATGGCCGAGTTGAGCGGTTCCCGGCTGGCCGCGCAGCAACAGATGGAAGGC
CTCCTGGCGCCGCACCGGCCCAAGGAGCCCGCGTGGTTCCTGGCCACCGTCGGAGTCTCGCCCGACCACC
AGGGCAAGGGTCTGGGCAGCGCCGTCGTGCTCCCCGGAGTGGAGGCGGCCGAGCGCGCCGGGGTGCCCGC
CTTCCTGGAGACCTCCGCGCCCCGCAACCTCCCCTTCTACGAGCGGCTCGGCTTCACCGTCACCGCCGAC
GTCGAGGTGCCCGAAGGACCGCGCACCTGGTGCATGACCCGCAAGCCCGGTGCCTGAACGCGTTAAGTCG
ACAATCAACCTCTGGATTACAAAATTTGTGAAAGATTGACTGGTATTCTTAACTATGTTGCTCCTTTTAC
GCTATGTGGATACGCTGCTTTAATGCCTTTGTATCATGCTATTGCTTCCCGTATGGCTTTCATTTTCTCC
TCCTTGTATAAATCCTGGTTGCTGTCTCTTTATGAGGAGTTGTGGCCCGTTGTCAGGCAACGTGGCGTGG
TGTGCACTGTGTTTGCTGACGCAACCCCCACTGGTTGGGGCATTGCCACCACCTGTCAGCTCCTTTCCGG
GACTTTCGCTTTCCCCCTCCCTATTGCCACGGCGGAACTCATCGCCGCCTGCCTTGCCCGCTGCTGGACA
GGGGCTCGGCTGTTGGGCACTGACAATTCCGTGGTGTTGTCGGGGAAATCATCGTCCTTTCCTTGGCTGC
TCGCCTGTGTTGCCACCTGGATTCTGCGCGGGACGTCCTTCTGCTACGTCCCTTCGGCCCTCAATCCAGC
GGACCTTCCTTCCCGCGGCCTGCTGCCGGCTCTGCGGCCTCTTCCGCGTCTTCGCCTTCGCCCTCAGACG
AGTCGGATCTCCCTTTGGGCCGCCTCCCCGCGTCGACTTTAAGACCAATGACTTACAAGGCAGCTGTAGA
TCTTAGCCACTTTTTAAAAGAAAAGGGGGGACTGGAAGGGCTAATTCACTCCCAACGAAGACAAGATCTG
CTTTTTGCTTGTACTGGGTCTCTCTGGTTAGACCAGATCTGAGCCTGGGAGCTCTCTGGCTAACTAGGGA
ACCCACTGCTTAAGCCTCAATAAAGCTTGCCTTGAGTGCTTCAAGTAGTGTGTGCCCGTCTGTTGTGTGA
CTCTGGTAACTAGAGATCCCTCAGACCCTTTTAGTCAGTGTGGAAAATCTCTAGCAGTACGTATAGTAGT
TCATGTCATCTTATTATTCAGTATTTATAACTTGCAAAGAAATGAATATCAGAGAGTGAGAGGAACTTGT
TTATTGCAGCTTATAATGGTTACAAATAAAGCAATAGCATCACAAATTTCACAAATAAAGCATTTTTTTC
ACTGCATTCTAGTTGTGGTTTGTCCAAACTCATCAATGTATCTTATCATGTCTGGCTCTAGCTATCCCGC
CCCTAACTCCGCCCATCCCGCCCCTAACTCCGCCCAGTTCCGCCCATTCTCCGCCCCATGGCTGACTAAT
TTTTTTTATTTATGCAGAGGCCGAGGCCGCCTCGGCCTCTGAGCTATTCCAGAAGTAGTGAGGAGGCTTT
TTTGGAGGCCTAGGGACGTACCCAATTCGCCCTATAGTGAGTCGTATTACGCGCGCTCACTGGCCGTCGT
TTTACAACGTCGTGACTGGGAAAACCCTGGCGTTACCCAACTTAATCGCCTTGCAGCACATCCCCCTTTC
GCCAGCTGGCGTAATAGCGAAGAGGCCCGCACCGATCGCCCTTCCCAACAGTTGCGCAGCCTGAATGGCG
AATGGG
[124 nt withheld, positions 3367-3490]
C
[91 nt withheld, positions 3492-3582]
A
[49 nt withheld, positions 3584-3632]
CCTTTGACGTTGGAGTCCACGTTCTTT
[37 nt withheld, positions 3660-3696]
ACCCTATCTCGGTCTATTCTTTTGATTTATAAGGGATTTTGCCGATTTCGGCCTATTGGTTAAAAAATGA
GCTGATTTAACAAAAATTTAACGCGAATTTTAACAAAATATTAACGCTTACAATTTAGGTGGCACTTTTC
GGGGAAATGTGCGCGGAACCCCTATTTGTTTATTTTTCTAAATACATTCAAATATGTATCCGCTCATGAG
ACAATAACCCTGATAAATGCTTCAATAATATTGAAAAAGGAAGAGTATGAGTATTCAACATTTCCGTGTC
GCCCTTATTCCCTTTTTTGCGGCATTTTGCCTTCCTGTTTTTGCTCACCCAGAAACGCTGGTGAAAGTAA
AAGATGCTGAAGATCAGTTGGGTGCACGAGTGGGTTACATCGAACTGGATCTCAACAGCGGTAAGATCCT
TGAGAGTTTTCGCCCCGAAGAACGTTTTCCAATGATGAGCACTTTTAAAGTTCTGCTATGTGGCGCGGTA
TTATCCCGTATTGACGCCGGGCAAGAGCAACTCGGTCGCCGCATACACTATTCTCAGAATGACTTGGTTG
AGTACTCACCAGTCACAGAAAAGCATCTTACGGATGGCATGACAGTAAGAGAATTATGCAGTGCTGCCAT
AACCATGAGTGATAACACTGCGGCCAACTTACTTCTGACAACGATCGGAGGACCGAAGGAGCTAACCGCT
TTTTTGCACAACATGGGGGATCATGTAACTCGCCTTGATCGTTGGGAACCGGAGCTGAATGAAGCCATAC
CAAACGACGAGCGTGACACCACGATGCCTGTAGCAATGGCAACAACGTTGCGCAAACTATTAACTGGCGA
ACTACTTACTCTAGCTTCCCGGCAACAATTAATAGACTGGATGGAGGCGGATAAAGTTGCAGGACCACTT
CTGCGCTCGGCCCTTCCGGCTGGCTGGTTTATTGCTGATAAATCTGGAGCCGGTGAGCGTGGGTCTCGCG
GTATCATTGCAGCACTGGGGCCAGATGGTAAGCCCTCCCGTATCGTAGTTATCTACACGACGGGGAGTCA
GGCAACTATGGATGAACGAAATAGACAGATCGCTGAGATAGGTGCCTCACTGATTAAGCATTGGTAACTG
TCAGACCAAGTTTACTCATATATACTTTAGATTGATTTAAAACTTCATTTTTAATTTAAAAGGATCTAGG
TGAAGATCCTTTTTGATAATCTCATGACCAAAATCCCTTAACGTGAGTTTTCGTTCCACTGAGCGTCAGA
CCCCGTAGAAAAGATCAAAGGATCTTCTTGAGATCCTTTTTTTCTGCGCGTAATCTGCTGCTTGCAAACA
AAAAAACCACCGCTACCAGCGGTGGTTTGTTTGCCGGATCAAGAGCTACCAACTCTTTTTCCGAAGGTAA
CTGGCTTCAGCAGAGCGCAGATACCAAATACTGTTCTTCTAGTGTAGCCGTAGTTAGGCCACCACTTCAA
GAACTCTGTAGCACCGCCTACATACCTCGCTCTGCTAATCCTGTTACCAGTGGCTGCTGCCAGTGGCGAT
AAGTCGTGTCTTACCGGGTTGGACTCAAGACGATAGTTACCGGATAAGGCGCAGCGGTCGGGCTGAACGG
GGGGTTCGTGCACACAGCCCAGCTTGGAGCGAACGACCTACACCGAACTGAGATACCTACAGCGTGAGCT
ATGAGAAAGCGCCACGCTTCCCGAAGGGAGAAAGGCGGACAGGTATCCGGTAAGCGGCAGGGTCGGAACA
GGAGAGCGCACGAGGGAGCTTCCAGGGGGAAACGCCTGGTATCTTTATAGTCCTGTCGGGTTTCGCCACC
TCTGACTTGAGCGTCGATTTTTGTGATGCTCGTCAGGGGGGCGGAGCCTATGGAAAAACGCCAGCAACGC
GGCCTTTTTACGGTTCCTGGCCTTTTGCTGGCCTTTTGCTCACATGTTCTTTCCTGCGTTATCCCCTGAT
TCTGTGGATAACCGTATTACCGCCTTTGAGTGAGCTGATACCGCTCGCCGCAGCCGAACGACCGAGCGCA
GCGAGTCAGTGAGCGAGGAAGCGGAAGAGCGCCCAATACGCAAACCGCCTCTCCCCGCGCGTTGGCCGAT
TCATTAATGCAGCTGGCACGACAGGTTTCCCGACTGGAAAGCGGGCAGTGAGCGCAACGCAATTAATGTG
AGTTAGCTCACTCATTAGGCACCCCAGGCTTTACACTTTATGCTTCCGGCTCGTATGTTGTGTGGAATTG
TGAGCGGATAACAATTTCACACAGGAAACAGCTATGACCATGATTACGCCAAGCGCGCAATTAACCCTCA
CTAAAGGGAACAAAAGCTGGAGCTGCAAGCTTAATGTAGTCTTATGCAATACTCTTGTAGTCTTGCAACA
TGGTAACGATGAGTTAGCAACATGCCTTACAAGGAGAGAAAAAGCACCGTGCATGCCGATTGGTGGAAGT
AAGGTGGTACGATCGTGCCTTATTAGGAAGGCAACAGACGGGTCTGACATGGATTGGACGAACCACTGAA
TTGCCGCATTGCAGAGATATTGTATTTAAGTGCCTAGCTCGATACATAAACGGGTCTCTCTGGTTAGACC
AGATCTGAGCCTGGGAGCTCTCTGGCTAACTAGGGAACCCACTGCTTAAGCCTCAATAAAGCTTGCCTTG
AGTGCTTCAAGTAGTGTGTGCCCGTCTGTTGTGTGACTCTGGTAACTAGAGATCCCTCAGACCCTTTTAG
TCAGTGTGGAAAATCTCTAGCAGTGGCGCCCGAACAGGGACTTGAAAGCGAAAGGGAAACCAGAGGAGCT
CTCTCGACGCAGGACTCGGCTTGCTGAAGCGCGCACGGCAAGAGGCGAGGGGCGGCGACTGGTGAGTACG
CCAAAAATTTTGACTAGCGGAGGCTAGAAGGAGAGAGATGGGTGCGAGAGCGTCAGTATTAAGCGGGGGA
GAATTAGATCGCGATGGGAAAAAATTCGGTTAAGGCCAGGGGGAAAGAAAAAATATAAATTAAAACATAT
AGTATGGGCAAGCAGGGAGCTAGAACGATTCGCAGTTAATCCTGGCCTGTTAGAAACATCAGAAGGCTGT
AGACAAATACTGGGACAGCTACAACCATCCCTTCAGACAGGATCAGAAGAACTTAGATCATTATATAATA
CAGTAGCAACCCTCTATTGTGTGCATCAAAGGATAGAGATAAAAGACACCAAGGAAGCTTTAGACAAGAT
AGAGGAAGAGCAAAACAAAAGTAAGACCACCGCACAGCAAGCGGCCGCTGATCTTCAGACCTGGAGGAGG
AGATATGAGGGACAATTGGAGAAGTGAATTATATAAATATAAAGTAGTAAAAATTGAACCATTAGGAGTA
GCACCCACCAAGGCAAAGAGAAGAGTGGTGCAGAGAGAAAAAAGAGCAGTGGGAATAGGAGCTTTGTTCC
TTGGGTTCTTGGGAGCAGCAGGAAGCACTATGGGCGCAGCGTCAATGACGCTGACGGTACAGGCCAGACA
ATTATTGTCTGGTATAGTGCAGCAGCAGAACAATTTGCTGAGGGCTATTGAGGCGCAACAGCATCTGTTG
CAACTCACAGTCTGGGGCATCAAGCAGCTCCAGGCAAGAATCCTGGCTGTGGAAAGATACCTAAAGGATC
AACAGCTCCTGGGGATTTGGGGTTGCTCTGGAAAACTCATTTGCACCACTGCTGTGCCTTGGAATGCTAG
TTGGAGTAATAAATCTCTGGAACAGATTTGGAATCACACGACCTGGATGGAGTGGGACAGAGAAATTAAC
AATTACACAAGCTTAATACACTCCTTAATTGAAGAATCGCAAAACCAGCAAGAAAAGAATGAACAAGAAT
TATTGGAATTAGATAAATGGGCAAGTTTGTGGAATTGGTTTAACATAACAAATTGGCTGTGGTATATAAA
ATTATTCATAATGATAGTAGGAGGCTTGGTAGGTTTAAGAATAGTTTTTGCTGTACTTTCTATAGTGAAT
AGAGTTAGGCAGGGATATTCACCATTATCGTTTCAGACCCACCTCCCAACCCCGAGGGGACCCAGAGAGG
GCCTATTTCCCATGATTCCTTCATATTTGCATATACGATACAAGGCTGTTAGAGAGATAATTAGAATTAA
TTTGACTGTAAACACAAAGATATTAGTACAAAATACGTGACGTAGAAAGTAATAATTTCTTGGGTAGTTT
GCAGTTTTAAAATTATGTTTTAAAATGGACTATCATATGCTTACCGTAACTTGAAAGTATTTCGATTTCT
TGGCTTTATATATCTTGTGGAAAGGACGAAACACCGTAGATAGTGCGGACACCCTGGTTTTAGAGCTAGA
AATAGCAAGTTAAAATAAGGCTAGTCCGTTATCAACTTGAAAAAGTGGCACCGAGTCGGTGCTTTTTTAA
GCTTGGCGTAACTAGATCTTGAGACAAATGGCAGTATTCATCCACAATTTTAAAAGAAAAGGGGGGATTG
GGGGGTACAGTGCAGGGGAAAGAATAGTAGACATAATAGCAACAGACATACAAACTAAAGAATTACAAAA
ACAAATTACAAAAATTCAAAATTTTCGGGTTTATTACAGGGACAGCAGAGATCCACTTTGGCGCCGGCTC
GAGGGGG
Features (pLannotate 1.2.2; 29 found; start..end, strand, type, name):
     14..80      +  CDS            small t antigen (fragment): SV40 (simian virus 40) small t antigen
    106..317     +  promoter       EF-1α core promoter: core promoter for human elongation factor EF-1α
    318..1256    +  intron         EF-1α intron A: intron upstream of the start codon of human EF-1α
   1278..1877    +  CDS            PuroR (fragment): puromycin N-acetyltransferase; pac from Streptomyces; confers resistance to puromycin
   1893..2481    +  misc_feature   WPRE: woodchuck hepatitis virus posttranscriptional regulatory element
   2532..2551    +  misc_feature   cPPT/CTS (fragment): central polypurine tract and central termination sequence of HIV-1
   2553..2786    +  LTR            3' LTR (ΔU3): self-inactivating 3' long terminal repeat (LTR) from HIV-1
   2864..2985    +  polyA_signal   SV40 poly(A) signal: SV40 polyadenylation signal
   3025..3160    +  rep_origin     SV40 ori: SV40 origin of replication
   3181..3199    -  promoter       T7 promoter: promoter for bacteriophage T7 RNA polymerase
   3207..3362    +  CDS            lacZα (fragment): LacZα fragment of β-galactosidase; lacZ fragment
   3367..3795    +  rep_origin     f1 ori (sequence partly withheld): f1 bacteriophage origin of replication; arrow indicates direction of (+) strand synthesis
   3848..3952    +  promoter       AmpR promoter: bla
   3953..4813    +  CDS            AmpR: β-lactamase; bla; confers resistance to ampicillin, carbenicillin, and related antibiotics
   4984..5572    +  rep_origin     ori: high-copy-number ColE1/pMB1/pBR322/pUC origin of replication
   5755..5847    +  CDS            lacI (fragment): lac repressor; lacI; The lac repressor binds to the lac operator to inhibit transcription in E. coli. This inhibition can be relieved by adding lactose or isopropyl-β-D-thiogalactopyranoside (IPTG).
   5860..5881    +  protein_bind   CAP binding site: CAP binding activates transcription in the presence of cAMP. E. coli catabolite activator protein
   5896..5926    +  promoter       lac promoter: promoter for the E. coli lac operon
   5934..5950    +  protein_bind   lac operator: The lac repressor binds to the lac operator to inhibit transcription in E. coli. This inhibition can be relieved by adding lactose or isopropyl-β-D-thiogalactopyranoside (IPTG). lac repressor encoded by lacI
   5995..6013    +  promoter       T3 promoter: promoter for bacteriophage T3 RNA polymerase
   6041..6267    +  promoter       RSV promoter: Rous sarcoma virus enhancer/promoter
   6268..6448    +  LTR            5' LTR (truncated): truncated 5' long terminal repeat (LTR) from HIV-1
   6495..6620    +  misc_feature   HIV-1 Ψ: packaging signal of human immunodeficiency virus type 1
   6604..6967    +  CDS            HIV-1 gag (fragment): gag protein from human immunodeficiency virus 1; gag
   7113..7346    +  misc_feature   RRE: The Rev response element (RRE) of HIV-1 allows for Rev-dependent mRNA export from the nucleus to the cytoplasm.
   7723..7749    +  CDS            Rev (fragment): human immunodeficiency virus 1 (HIV-1) Rev protein; rev; enhances nuclear export of unspliced and incompletely spliced viral mRNAs
   7753..7993    +  promoter       U6 promoter: RNA polymerase III promoter for human U6 snRNA
   8023..8098    +  misc_RNA       gRNA scaffold: guide RNA scaffold for the Streptococcus pyogenes CRISPR/Cas9 system
   8154..8271    +  misc_feature   cPPT/CTS: central polypurine tract and central termination sequence of HIV-1
