[The description below was written by a language model from this plasmid's Addgene catalogue record and pLannotate feature annotations shown in this document.]
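Description:
DCLK2 gRNA (BRDN0001162232) is a third-generation lentiviral single-guide RNA plasmid built on the lentiGuide-Puro backbone and designed to target human DCLK2, a doublecortin-like kinase gene. It is one clone from a human kinome gRNA collection produced with an optimized sgRNA design scheme. In bacteria it is maintained as a high-copy plasmid through a ColE1/pUC-type origin and selected with ampicillin via the β-lactamase gene. An f1 origin, an SV40 origin and remnants of lac and T7/T3 promoter elements are also annotated in the backbone.

The lentiviral transfer cassette begins with an RSV promoter fused to a truncated HIV-1 5' LTR, which drives Tat-independent production of the viral genomic RNA in packaging cells. This is followed by the Ψ packaging signal with a gag fragment, and the Rev response element for nuclear export. Within the proviral region, a human U6 RNA polymerase III promoter transcribes the 20-nucleotide DCLK2-specific spacer joined to the Streptococcus pyogenes Cas9 gRNA scaffold. A cPPT/CTS element follows to aid nuclear import. Next, an EF-1α core promoter with its intron A expresses puromycin N-acetyltransferase, allowing selection of transduced mammalian cells, and a WPRE enhances transcript expression. The cassette ends in a self-inactivating ΔU3 3' LTR with a downstream SV40 polyadenylation signal.

The plasmid does not encode Cas9, so it is intended for use in cells that already express Cas9 or alongside a separate Cas9 lentiviral vector. Its typical application is CRISPR knockout of DCLK2 in human cells.
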