Addgene plasmid #75699: DCLK2 gRNA (BRDN0001162232)
Purpose: 3rd generation lentiviral gRNA plasmid targeting human DCLK2
Depositing lab: John Doench & David Root. Depositing organization: Broad Institute. Publication: Optimized sgRNA design to maximize activity and minimize off-target effects of CRISPR-Cas9. Doench JG, Fusi N, Sullender M, Hegde M, Vaimberg EW, Donovan KF, Smith I, Tothova Z, Wilen C, Orchard R, Virgin HW, Listgarten J, Root DE. Nat Biotechnol. 2016 Jan 18. doi: 10.1038/nbt.3437. PubMed 26780180.
Backbone
  Vector backbone: lentiGuide-Puro
  Backbone manufacturer: Zhang Lab (Addgene plasmid # 52963)
  Vector type: Mammalian Expression, Lentiviral, CRISPR
  Selectable markers: Puromycin
Growth in bacteria
  Bacterial resistance: Ampicillin, 100 μg/mL
  Growth temperature: 37°C
  Growth strain: DH5alpha
  Copy number: High Copy
Gene/Insert
  Gene/Insert name: DCLK2 (alt names: DCLK2; NM_001040260.3)
  gRNA/shRNA sequence: TAGATAGTGCGGACACCCTG
  Species: H. sapiens (human)
  Entrez Gene: DCLK2 (a.k.a. CL2, CLICK-II, CLICK2, CLIK2, DCAMKL2, DCDC3, DCDC3B, DCK2)
  Promoter: hU6
  Cloning method: Unknown
  Sequencing primers: 5′ U6-F; 3′ pS2-R
Terms and licenses: Academic/Nonprofit Terms; Industry Terms: Not Available to Industry
Depositor comments: The gRNA was designed to target the following Genbank reference sequence(s): NM_001040260.3,NM_001040261.4. Note that this plasmid does NOT contain Cas9. It should be used in conjunction with lentiCas9-Blast (Addgene #52962) or otherwise with cell lines already expressing Cas9. Browse the full kinome gRNA library at http://www.addgene.org/pooled-library/broadgpp-human-kinome/ or visit http://www.broadinstitute.org/rnai/public/ for detailed protocols and information.
How to cite: DCLK2 gRNA (BRDN0001162232) was a gift from John Doench & David Root (Addgene plasmid # 75699 ; http://n2t.net/addgene:75699 ; RRID:Addgene_75699)
