>Addgene plasmid #75699 | DCLK2 gRNA (BRDN0001162232) | depositor partial sequence | sequence record 143159 | Target Sequence
TAGATAGTGCGGACACCCTG
