>Addgene plasmid #75699 | DCLK2 gRNA (BRDN0001162232) | addgene partial sequence | sequence record 184391 | hU6-F
CGTGACGTAGAAAGTAATAATTTCTTGGGTAGTTTGCAGTTTTAAAATTATGTTTTAAAATGGACTATCA
TATGCTTACCGTAACTTGAAAGTATTTCGATTTCTTGGCTTTATATATCTTGTGGAAAGGACGAAACACC
GTAGATAGTGCGGACACCCTGGTTTTAGAGCTAGAAATAGCAAGTTAAAATAAGGCTAGTCCGTTATCAA
CTTGAAAAAGTGGCACCGAGTCGGTGCTTTTTTAAGCTTGGCGTAACTAGATCTTGAGACAAATGGCAGT
ATTCATCCACAATTTTAAAAGAAAAGGGGGGATTGGGGGGTACAGTGCAGGGGAAAGAATAGTAGACATA
ATAGCAACAGACATACAAACTAAAGAATTACAAAAACAAATTACAAAAATTCAAAATTTTCGGGTTTATT
ACAGGGACAGCAGAGATCCACTTTGGCGCCGGCTCGAGGGGGCCCGGGTGCAAAGATGGATAAAGTTTTA
AACAGAGAGGAATCTTTGCAGCTAATGGACCTTCTAGGTCTTGAAAGGAGTGGGAATTGGCTCCGGTGCC
CGTCAGTGGG
